>Addgene plasmid #51095 | AAV-EF1a-DIO-ChIEF(E162A/T198C)-P2A-dTomato-WPRE-BGHpA | depositor full sequence | sequence record 79317 | AAV-EF1a-DIO-ChIEF(E162A/T198C)-P2A-dTomato-WPRE-BGHpA sequence 7137 bps
CCTGCAGGCAGCTGCGCGCTCGCTCGCTCACTGAGGCCGCCCGGGCAAAGCCCGGGCGTCGGGCGACCTT
TGGTCGCCCGGCCTCAGTGAGCGAGCGAGCGCGCAGAGAGGGAGTGGCCAACTCCATCACTAGGGGTTCC
TGCGGCCGCACGCGTAAGCTTTGCAAAGATGGATAAAGTTTTAAACAGAGAGGAATCTTTGCAGCTAATG
GACCTTCTAGGTCTTGAAAGGAGTGGGAATTGGCTCCGGTGCCCGTCAGTGGGCAGAGCGCACATCGCCC
ACAGTCCCCGAGAAGTTGGGGGGAGGGGTCGGCAATTGAACCGGTGCCTAGAGAAGGTGGCGCGGGGTAA
ACTGGGAAAGTGATGTCGTGTACTGGCTCCGCCTTTTTCCCGAGGGTGGGGGAGAACCGTATATAAGTGC
AGTAGTCGCCGTGAACGTTCTTTTTCGCAACGGGTTTGCCGCCAGAACACAGGTAAGTGCCGTGTGTGGT
TCCCGCGGGCCTGGCCTCTTTACGGGTTATGGCCCTTGCGTGCCTTGAATTACTTCCACCTGGCTGCAGT
ACGTGATTCTTGATCCCGAGCTTCGGGTTGGAAGTGGGTGGGAGAGTTCGAGGCCTTGCGCTTAAGGAGC
CCCTTCGCCTCGTGCTTGAGTTGAGGCCTGGCCTGGGCGCTGGGGCCGCCGCGTGCGAATCTGGTGGCAC
CTTCGCGCCTGTCTCGCTGCTTTCGATAAGTCTCTAGCCATTTAAAATTTTTGATGACCTGCTGCGACGC
TTTTTTTCTGGCAAGATAGTCTTGTAAATGCGGGCCAAGATCTGCACACTGGTATTTCGGTTTTTGGGGC
CGCGGGCGGCGACGGGGCCCGTGCGTCCCAGCGCACATGTTCGGCGAGGCGGGGCCTGCGAGCGCGGCCA
CCGAGAATCGGACGGGGGTAGTCTCAAGCTGGCCGGCCTGCTCTGGTGCCTGGCCTCGCGCCGCCGTGTA
TCGCCCCGCCCTGGGCGGCAAGGCTGGCCCGGTCGGCACCAGTTGCGTGAGCGGAAAGATGGCCGCTTCC
CGGCCCTGCTGCAGGGAGCTCAAAATGGAGGACGCGGCGCTCGGGAGAGCGGGCGGGTGAGTCACCCACA
CAAAGGAAAAGGGCCTTTCCGTCCTCAGCCGTCGCTTCATGTGACTCCACGGAGTACCGGGCGCCGTCCA
GGCACCTCGATTAGTTCTCGAGCTTTTGGAGTACGTCGTCTTTAGGTTGGGGGGAGGGGTTTTATGCGAT
GGAGTTTCCCCACACTGAGTGGGTGGAGACTGAAGTTAGGCCAGCTTGGCACTTGATGTAATTCTCCTTG
GAATTTGCCCTTTTTGAGTTTGGATCTTGGTTCATTCTCAAGCCTCAGACAGTGGTTCAAAGTTTTTTTC
TTCCATTTCAGGTGTCGTGAGGTACCGGATCCTCTAGAGTCGACTCCGGAATAACTTCGTATAGGATACT
TTATACGAAGTTATGCAGAATGGTAGCTGGATTGTAGCTGCTATTAGCAATATGAAACCTCTTAATAACT
TCGTATAGCATACATTATACGAAGTTATGGCGCGCCGTCGACTTACTTGTACAGCTCGTCCATGCCGTAC
AGGAACAGGTGGTGGCGGCCCTCGGAGCGCTCGTACTGTTCCACGATGGTGTAGTCCTCGTTGTGGGAGG
TGATGTCCAGCTTGGTGTCCACGTAGTAGTAGCCGGGCAGTTGCACGGGCTTCTTGGCCATGTAGATGGT
CTTGAACTCCACCAGGTAGTGGCCGCCGTCCTTCAGCTTCAGGGCCTGGTGGATCTCGCCCTTCAGCACG
CCGTCGCGGGGGTACAGGCGCTCGGTGGAGGCCTCCCAGCCCATGGTCTTCTTCTGCATTACGGGGCCGT
CGGGGGGGAAGTTGGTGCCGCGCATCTTCACCTTGTAGATCAGCGTGCCGTCCTGCAGGGAGGAGTCCTG
GGTCACGGTCACCAGACCGCCGTCCTCGAAGTTCATCACGCGCTCCCACTTGAAGCCCTCGGGGAAGGAC
AGCTTCTTGTAATCGGGGATGTCGGCGGGGTGCTTCACGTACGCCTTGGAGCCGTACATGAACTGGGGGG
ACAGGATGTCCCAGGCGAAGGGCAGGGGGCCGCCCTTGGTCACCTTCAGCTTGGCGGTCTGGGTGCCCTC
GTAGGGGCGGCCCTCGCCCTCGCCCTCGATCTCGAACTCGTGGCCGTTCATGGAGCCCTCCATGCGCACC
TTGAAGCGCATGAACTCTTTGATGACCTCCTCGCCCTTGCTCACCATTGGCCCGGGATTCTCTTCGACAT
CCCCTGCTTGTTTCAACAGGGAGAAGTTAGTGGCTCCGCTTCCGTTAACGACCGCGCCAGCCTCGGCCTC
GTCCTCCACCAGCGTCTCGACCTCAATCTCAGTGCCACCAATGTTCAATTTGGTGGTCTTGCGAATGTCG
CCGTGGATGAGGATATGCTCGTGGATCAGCACGCGCAGGTAGTGGCCGAGCAGACCCCAGCAGTTCTTCG
ACATCAGGTCAATGATGGTGTGGCCGACGGTGGAGCCGTACACGCTCAGGACGCCGAAGCCCTCGGGGCC
GAGGATGAACAGGATGGGGAACATACCCCATGATACGAAGAAGAGCCAAGCCATGCCAGTCACCACCTGG
CGACACCGGCCCTTCGGCACGGTGTGGTACGCCTCAATGTAGACCTTGGCTGCGTTGAAGAATGTGTAGA
TGCCGTAGCACAGGCCCATCAGGAAGAAAATGACACGGACGTATCCCTTGGACAGCGCGGCCGTGGTGCC
CCACACGATACAGCCGATATCTGACACCAGCAGACCCATGGTACGCTTGTTATAGTCGTTCGCCAGACCC
GTAAGGTTGCTCAGATGGATAAGAACGACAGGGCAGGTCAGCAGCCAGGCCGCGTAACGAAGCCACACGG
TCTTGTTGCCGTTGGATGAGTAGATCACCGCAGGTTCGTCAAACTCATGGAAATACTCGATGATGAACTT
GATCATCTCGATCGTGGCCACGTAAATCTCCTCCCAGCCGCAAGTAGACTTCCAGGTCTGGTAGCCGTAG
AACATCAGGCAGAGCGCTGAAAGCGCAAAAGTAATCCACTGCAGAATGTTGGCAGCCAACTTCTCGGCAT
TTGTTCCGTTGGATTTAAGCCAAGCCAAGCAGAAGCACTGGCCGTTGTTCGGGATGCAAATAACAGAACC
ATTGTTCTCAAGAGTGTATGAGGTTTGGAAGAGCATGCGCTCGTGGGCACGGTGGAAAACGTAGTCGGGG
CCATCCTGAGTCGCGACCGGCACCGTCGCGTCACTGCCAGTCGAGGCTCCTGCGCTGCCGGCCGCCAGCG
CCACTGCCAGCGCTAGGGCAAGAAGCCATGGCCTCCGCGACATGGTGGCTAGCATAACTTCGTATAAAGT
ATCCTATACGAAGTTATTTGCCTTAACCCAGAAATTATCACTGTTATTCTTTAGAATGGTGCAAAGAATA
ACTTCGTATAATGTATGCTATACGAAGTTATGAATTCGATATCAAGCTTATCGATAATCAACCTCTGGAT
TACAAAATTTGTGAAAGATTGACTGGTATTCTTAACTATGTTGCTCCTTTTACGCTATGTGGATACGCTG
CTTTAATGCCTTTGTATCATGCTATTGCTTCCCGTATGGCTTTCATTTTCTCCTCCTTGTATAAATCCTG
GTTGCTGTCTCTTTATGAGGAGTTGTGGCCCGTTGTCAGGCAACGTGGCGTGGTGTGCACTGTGTTTGCT
GACGCAACCCCCACTGGTTGGGGCATTGCCACCACCTGTCAGCTCCTTTCCGGGACTTTCGCTTTCCCCC
TCCCTATTGCCACGGCGGAACTCATCGCCGCCTGCCTTGCCCGCTGCTGGACAGGGGCTCGGCTGTTGGG
CACTGACAATTCCGTGGTGTTGTCGGGGAAATCATCGTCCTTTCCTTGGCTGCTCGCCTATGTTGCCACC
TGGATTCTGCGCGGGACGTCCTTCTGCTACGTCCCTTCGGCCCTCAATCCAGCGGACCTTCCTTCCCGCG
GCCTGCTGCCGGCTCTGCGGCCTCTTCCGCGTCTTCGCCTTCGCCCTCAGACGAGTCGGATCTCCCTTTG
GGCCGCCTCCCCGCATCGATACCGAGCGCTGCTCGAGAGATCTCGACTGTGCCTTCTAGTTGCCAGCCAT
CTGTTGTTTGCCCCTCCCCCGTGCCTTCCTTGACCCTGGAAGGTGCCACTCCCACTGTCCTTTCCTAATA
AAATGAGGAAATTGCATCGCATTGTCTGAGTAGGTGTCATTCTATTCTGGGGGGTGGGGTGGGGCAGGAC
AGCAAGGGGGAGGATTGGGAAGACAATAGCAGGCATGCACGTGCGGACCGAGCGGCCGCAGGAACCCCTA
GTGATGGAGTTGGCCACTCCCTCTCTGCGCGCTCGCTCGCTCACTGAGGCCGGGCGACCAAAGGTCGCCC
GACGCCCGGGCTTTGCCCGGGCGGCCTCAGTGAGCGAGCGAGCGCGCAGCTGCCTGCAGGGGCGCCTGAT
GCGGTATTTTCTCCTTACGCATCTGTGCGGTATTTCACACCGCATA
[142 nt withheld, positions 4597-4738]
C
[141 nt withheld, positions 4740-4880]
CCTTTGACGTTGGAGTCCACGTTCTTT
[37 nt withheld, positions 4908-4944]
ACCCTATCTCGGGCTATTCTTTTGATTTATAAGGGATTTTGCCGATTTCGGCCTATTGGTTAAAAAATGA
GCTGATTTAACAAAAATTTAACGCGAATTTTAACAAAATATTAACGTTTACAATTTTATGGTGCACTCTC
AGTACAATCTGCTCTGATGCCGCATAGTTAAGCCAGCCCCGACACCCGCCAACACCCGCTGACGCGCCCT
GACGGGCTTGTCTGCTCCCGGCATCCGCTTACAGACAAGCTGTGACCGTCTCCGGGAGCTGCATGTGTCA
GAGGTTTTCACCGTCATCACCGAAACGCGCGAGACGAAAGGGCCTCGTGATACGCCTATTTTTATAGGTT
AATGTCATGATAATAATGGTTTCTTAGACGTCAGGTGGCACTTTTCGGGGAAATGTGCGCGGAACCCCTA
TTTGTTTATTTTTCTAAATACATTCAAATATGTATCCGCTCATGAGACAATAACCCTGATAAATGCTTCA
ATAATATTGAAAAAGGAAGAGTATGAGTATTCAACATTTCCGTGTCGCCCTTATTCCCTTTTTTGCGGCA
TTTTGCCTTCCTGTTTTTGCTCACCCAGAAACGCTGGTGAAAGTAAAAGATGCTGAAGATCAGTTGGGTG
CACGAGTGGGTTACATCGAACTGGATCTCAACAGCGGTAAGATCCTTGAGAGTTTTCGCCCCGAAGAACG
TTTTCCAATGATGAGCACTTTTAAAGTTCTGCTATGTGGCGCGGTATTATCCCGTATTGACGCCGGGCAA
GAGCAACTCGGTCGCCGCATACACTATTCTCAGAATGACTTGGTTGAGTACTCACCAGTCACAGAAAAGC
ATCTTACGGATGGCATGACAGTAAGAGAATTATGCAGTGCTGCCATAACCATGAGTGATAACACTGCGGC
CAACTTACTTCTGACAACGATCGGAGGACCGAAGGAGCTAACCGCTTTTTTGCACAACATGGGGGATCAT
GTAACTCGCCTTGATCGTTGGGAACCGGAGCTGAATGAAGCCATACCAAACGACGAGCGTGACACCACGA
TGCCTGTAGCAATGGCAACAACGTTGCGCAAACTATTAACTGGCGAACTACTTACTCTAGCTTCCCGGCA
ACAATTAATAGACTGGATGGAGGCGGATAAAGTTGCAGGACCACTTCTGCGCTCGGCCCTTCCGGCTGGC
TGGTTTATTGCTGATAAATCTGGAGCCGGTGAGCGTGGGTCTCGCGGTATCATTGCAGCACTGGGGCCAG
ATGGTAAGCCCTCCCGTATCGTAGTTATCTACACGACGGGGAGTCAGGCAACTATGGATGAACGAAATAG
ACAGATCGCTGAGATAGGTGCCTCACTGATTAAGCATTGGTAACTGTCAGACCAAGTTTACTCATATATA
CTTTAGATTGATTTAAAACTTCATTTTTAATTTAAAAGGATCTAGGTGAAGATCCTTTTTGATAATCTCA
TGACCAAAATCCCTTAACGTGAGTTTTCGTTCCACTGAGCGTCAGACCCCGTAGAAAAGATCAAAGGATC
TTCTTGAGATCCTTTTTTTCTGCGCGTAATCTGCTGCTTGCAAACAAAAAAACCACCGCTACCAGCGGTG
GTTTGTTTGCCGGATCAAGAGCTACCAACTCTTTTTCCGAAGGTAACTGGCTTCAGCAGAGCGCAGATAC
CAAATACTGTCCTTCTAGTGTAGCCGTAGTTAGGCCACCACTTCAAGAACTCTGTAGCACCGCCTACATA
CCTCGCTCTGCTAATCCTGTTACCAGTGGCTGCTGCCAGTGGCGATAAGTCGTGTCTTACCGGGTTGGAC
TCAAGACGATAGTTACCGGATAAGGCGCAGCGGTCGGGCTGAACGGGGGGTTCGTGCACACAGCCCAGCT
TGGAGCGAACGACCTACACCGAACTGAGATACCTACAGCGTGAGCTATGAGAAAGCGCCACGCTTCCCGA
AGGGAGAAAGGCGGACAGGTATCCGGTAAGCGGCAGGGTCGGAACAGGAGAGCGCACGAGGGAGCTTCCA
GGGGGAAACGCCTGGTATCTTTATAGTCCTGTCGGGTTTCGCCACCTCTGACTTGAGCGTCGATTTTTGT
GATGCTCGTCAGGGGGGCGGAGCCTATGGAAAAACGCCAGCAACGCGGCCTTTTTACGGTTCCTGGCCTT
TTGCTGGCCTTTTGCTCACATGT
Features (pLannotate 1.2.2; 23 found; start..end, strand, type, name):
      1..141     -  repeat_region  AAV2 ITR: inverted terminal repeat of adeno-associated virus serotype 2 inverted
    169..235     +  CDS            small t antigen (fragment): SV40 (simian virus 40) small t antigen
    242..1420    +  promoter       EF-1α promoter: strong constitutive promoter for human elongation factor EF-1α
   1427..1444    +  misc_feature   MCS (fragment): pUC18/19 multiple cloning site
   1451..1484    +  protein_bind   lox2272: Cre-mediated recombination occurs in the 8-bp core sequence (GGATACTT). lox2272 sites are compatible with each other, but incompatible with loxP or loxN sites (Lee and Saito, 1988). Cre recombinase
   1485..1534    -  intron         β-globin intron (fragment): internally truncated intron from human β-globin
   1535..1568    +  protein_bind   loxP: Cre-mediated recombination occurs in the 8-bp core sequence (GCATACAT). Cre recombinase
   1586..2287    -  CDS            dTomato: dTomato is a basic (constitutively fluorescent) orange fluorescent protein published in 2004, derived from Discosoma sp.. It is reported to be a somewhat slowly-maturing dimer with low acid sensitivity.
   2360..2715    -  CDS            ChR2 (fragment): N-terminal fragment of channelrhodopsin-2 from the alga Chlamydomonas reinhardtii (Nagel et al., 2003) blue light-activated cation channel
   3414..3447    -  protein_bind   lox2272: Cre-mediated recombination occurs in the 8-bp core sequence (GGATACTT). lox2272 sites are compatible with each other, but incompatible with loxP or loxN sites (Lee and Saito, 1988). Cre recombinase
   3448..3497    -  intron         β-globin intron (fragment): internally truncated intron from human β-globin
   3498..3531    -  protein_bind   loxP: Cre-mediated recombination occurs in the 8-bp core sequence (GCATACAT). Cre recombinase
   3532..3556    +  misc_feature   MCS (fragment): pBluescript multiple cloning site
   3556..4144    +  misc_feature   WPRE: woodchuck hepatitis virus posttranscriptional regulatory element
   4177..4288    +  polyA_signal   bGH poly(A) signal: bovine growth hormone polyadenylation signal
   4400..4540    +  repeat_region  AAV2 ITR: inverted terminal repeat of adeno-associated virus serotype 2 inverted
   4545..4596    -  misc_feature   bom (fragment): basis of mobility region from pBR322
   4615..4995    +  rep_origin     M13 ori (sequence partly withheld): M13 bacteriophage origin of replication; arrow indicates direction of (+) strand synthesis
   5071..5120    -  misc_feature   bom (fragment): basis of mobility region from pBR322
   5222..5257    -  CDS            rop (fragment): Rop protein, which maintains plasmids at low copy number; rop
   5352..5456    +  promoter       AmpR promoter: bla
   5457..6317    +  CDS            AmpR: β-lactamase; bla; confers resistance to ampicillin, carbenicillin, and related antibiotics
   6488..7076    +  rep_origin     ori: high-copy-number ColE1/pMB1/pBR322/pUC origin of replication
