[The description below was written by a language model from this plasmid's Addgene catalogue record and pLannotate feature annotations shown in this document.]
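Description:
AAV-EF1a-DIO-ChIEF(E162A/T198C)-P2A-dTomato-WPRE-BGHpA is a 7,137 bp AAV transfer plasmid for Cre-dependent expression of an optogenetic actuator in mammalian cells. It is built on a custom pAAV-EF1a-DIO-WPRE-BGHpA backbone in which the cloning sites were altered and the hGH polyadenylation signal was replaced with the smaller bGH signal. Two AAV2 inverted terminal repeats flank the expression cassette and define the segment that is packaged into recombinant AAV particles. Outside the ITRs, the plasmid carries a high-copy ColE1/pUC-type origin, an M13 phage origin and an ampicillin resistance gene for propagation and selection in bacteria. The listed backbone size of 1,047 bp does not fit the total size and should not be relied on.

The payload is a synthetic coding sequence for ChIEF, a chimeric channelrhodopsin (part of it is annotated as a ChR2 fragment). It carries the E162A and T198C substitutions and, according to the record, a 10-residue C-terminal truncation inherited from the source construct that was reported to remain functional. ChIEF is joined through a P2A self-cleaving peptide to dTomato, so the channel and the red-orange fluorophore are produced from one transcript as separate proteins. This reading frame lies in inverted orientation relative to the EF-1α promoter and is bracketed by oppositely oriented lox2272 and loxP pairs (a DIO/FLEX arrangement). Cre recombination flips the cassette into the sense orientation and then locks it there, restricting expression to Cre-positive cells. A WPRE downstream enhances transcript expression ahead of the bGH poly(A) signal. The depositor states that the two mutations give larger photocurrents while keeping fast kinetics, and proposes the variant as an alternative to ChETA variants, which show smaller currents and more toxicity.
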