Addgene plasmid #51095: AAV-EF1a-DIO-ChIEF(E162A/T198C)-P2A-dTomato-WPRE-BGHpA
Purpose: Cre dependent expression of ChIEF kinetic variant E162A/T198C with physically uncoupled dTomato fluorophore
Depositing lab: Jonathan Ting. Depositing organization: Massachusetts Institute of Technology.
Backbone
  Vector backbone: pAAV-EF1a-DIO-WPRE-BGHpA
  Backbone manufacturer: custom
  Backbone size w/o insert (bp): 1047
  Total vector size (bp): 7137
  Modifications to backbone: Altered cloning sites and replaced HGHpA with smaller BGHpA
  Vector type: Mammalian Expression, AAV
Growth in bacteria
  Bacterial resistance: Ampicillin, 100 μg/mL
  Growth temperature: 37°C
  Growth strain: Stbl3
  Copy number: High Copy
Gene/Insert
  Gene/Insert name: ChIEF(E162A/T198C) (alt name: ChIEFac)
  Species: Synthetic
  Insert size (bp): 1085
  Mutation: E162A/T198C
  Promoter: EF1a
  Tag / fusion protein: P2A-dTomato (C terminal on insert)
  Cloning method: Restriction Enzyme; 5′ cloning site HpaI (not destroyed); 3′ cloning site NheI (not destroyed)
  Sequencing primers: 5′ gccagcttggcacttgatgtaattctcc; 3′ CCATACGGGAAGCAATAGCATG
Resource information
  A portion of this plasmid was derived from a plasmid made by: The original ChIEF portion was obtained from Roger Tsien (UCSD/HHMI) through 3rd party Ed Boyden (MIT). The Boyden construct containing ChIEF has a 10 aa truncation at the C terminus of ChIEF compared to the original ref sequence but was tested and confirmed as functional in the Boyden lab.
Terms and licenses: Academic/Nonprofit Terms; Industry Terms: Not Available to Industry
Depositor comments: The addition of the E162A and T198C mutations in ChIEF impart higher photocurrent amplitude while retaining fast kinetic properties. This variant is proposed as an alternative to ChETA variants that exhibit smaller photocurrents and more toxicity.
How to cite: AAV-EF1a-DIO-ChIEF(E162A/T198C)-P2A-dTomato-WPRE-BGHpA was a gift from Jonathan Ting (Addgene plasmid # 51095 ; http://n2t.net/addgene:51095 ; RRID:Addgene_51095)
