>Addgene plasmid #51095 | AAV-EF1a-DIO-ChIEF(E162A/T198C)-P2A-dTomato-WPRE-BGHpA | addgene partial sequence | sequence record 82629 | EF1a-F 5'-TCAAGCCTCAGACAGTGGTTC-3'
GAGGTACCGGATCCTCTAGAGTCGACTCCGGAATAACTTCGTATAGGATACTTTATACGAAGTTATGCAG
AATGGTAGCTGGATTGTAGCTGCTATTAGCAATATGAAACCTCTTAATAACTTCGTATAGCATACATTAT
ACGAAGTTATGGCGCGCCGTCGACTTACTTGTACAGCTCGTCCATGCCGTACAGGAACAGGTGGTGGCGG
CCCTCGGAGCGCTCGTACTGTTCCACGATGGTGTAGTCCTCGTTGTGGGAGGTGATGTCCAGCTTGGTGT
CCACGTAGTAGTAGCCGGGCAGTTGCACGGGCTTCTTGGCCATGTAGATGGTCTTGAACTCCACCAGGTA
GTGGCCGCCGTCCTTCAGCTTCAGGGCCTGGTGGATCTCGCCCTTCAGCACGCCGTCGCGGGGGTACAGG
CGCTCGGTGGAGGCCTCCCAGCCCATGGTCTTCTTCTGCATTACGGGGCCGTCGGGGGGGAAGTTGGTGC
CGCGCATCTTCACCTTGTAGATCAGCGTGCCGTCCTGCAGGGAGGAGTCCTGGGTCACGGTCACCAGACC
GCCGTCCTCGAAGTTCATCACGCGCTCCCACTTGAAGCCCTCGGGGAAGGACAGCTTCTTGTAATCGGGG
ATGTCGGCGGGGTGCTTCACGTACGCCTTGGAGCCGTACATGAACTGGGGGGACAGGATGTCCCAGGCGA
AGGGCAGGGGGCCGCCCTTGGTCACCTTCAGCTTGGCGGTCTGGGTGCCCTCGTAGGGGCGGCCCTCGCC
CTCGCCCTCGATCTCGAACTCGTGGCCGTTCATGGAGCCCTCCATGCGCACCTTGAAGCGCATGAACTCT
TTGATGACCTCCTCGCCCTTGCTCACCATTGGCCCGG
