>Addgene plasmid #51095 | AAV-EF1a-DIO-ChIEF(E162A/T198C)-P2A-dTomato-WPRE-BGHpA | addgene partial sequence | sequence record 82968 | WPRE-R 5'-CATAGCGTAAAAGGAGCAACA-3'
ATTTTGTAATCCAGAGGTTGATTATCGATAAGCTTGATATCGAATTCATAACTTCGTATAGCATACATTA
TACGAAGTTATTCTTTGCACCATTCTAAAGAATAACAGTGATAATTTCTGGGTTAAGGCAAATAACTTCG
TATAGGATACTTTATACGAAGTTATGCTAGCCACCATGTCGCGGAGGCCATGGCTTCTTGCCCTAGCGCT
GGCAGTGGCGCTGGCGGCCGGCAGCGCAGGAGCCTCGACTGGCAGTGACGCGACGGTGCCGGTCGCGACT
CAGGATGGCCCCGACTACGTTTTCCACCGTGCCCACGAGCGCATGCTCTTCCAAACCTCATACACTCTTG
AGAACAATGGTTCTGTTATTTGCATCCCGAACAACGGCCAGTGCTTCTGCTTGGCTTGGCTTAAATCCAA
CGGAACAAATGCCGAGAAGTTGGCTGCCAACATTCTGCAGTGGATTACTTTTGCGCTTTCAGCGCTCTGC
CTGATGTTCTACGGCTACCAGACCTGGAAGTCTACTTGCGGCTGGGAGGAGATTTACGTGGCCACGATCG
AGATGATCAAGTTCATCATCGAGTATTTCCATGAGTTTGACGAACCTGCGGTGATCTACTCATCCAACGG
CAACAAGACCGTGTGGCTTCGTTACGCGGCCTGGCTGCTGACCTGCCCTGTCGTTCTTATCCATCTGAGC
AACCTTACGGGTCTGGCGAACGACTATAACAAGCGTACCATGGGTCTGCTGGTGTCAGATATCGGCTGTA
TCGTGTGGGGCACCACGG
